>Addgene plasmid #55297 | mTagBFP2-FYN-N-10 | depositor partial sequence | sequence record 85702 | insert sequence
GGACGGTCAGATCCGCTAGCGCCACCATGGGCTGTGTGCAATGTAAGGATAAAGAAGCAACAAAACTGAC
GGAGGAGAGGGACGGCAGCCTGAACCAGAGCTCTGGGTACCGCTATGGCACAGACCCCACCCCTCAGCAC
TACCCCAGCTTCGGTGTGACCTCCATCCCCAACTACAACAACTTCCACGCAGCCGGGGGCCAAGGACTCA
CCGTCTTTGGAGGTGTGAACTCTTCGTCTCATACGGGGACCTTGCGTACGAGAGGAGGAACAGGAGTGAC
ACTCTTTGTGGCCCTTTATGACTATGAAGCACGGACAGAAGATGACCTGAGTTTTCACAAAGGAGAAAAA
TTTCAAATATTGAACAGCTCGGAAGGAGATTGGTGGGAAGCCCGCTCCTTGACAACTGGAGAGACAGGTT
ACATTCCCAGCAATTATGTGGCTCCAGTTGACTCTATCCAGGCAGAAGAGTGGTACTTTGGAAAACTTGG
CCGAAAAGATGCTGAGCGACAGCTATTGTCCTTTGGAAACCCAAGAGGTACCTTTCTTATCCGCGAGAGT
GAAACCACCAAAGGTGCCTATTCACTTTCTATCCGTGATTGGGATGATATGAAAGGAGACCATGTCAAAC
ATTATAAAATTCGCAAACTTGACAATGGTGGATACTACATTACCACCCGGGCCCAGTTTGAAACACTTCA
GCAGCTTGTACAACATTACTCAGGTACCTGGAATGGAAACACAAAAGTAGCCATAAAGACTCTTAAACCA
GGCACAATGTCCCCCGAATCATTCCTTGAGGAAGCGCAGATCATGAAGAAGCTGAAGCACGACAAGCTGG
TCCAGCTCTATGCAGTGGTGTCTGAGGAGCCCATCTACATCGTCACCGAGTATATGAACAAAGGAAGTTT
ACTGGATTTCTTAAAAGATGGAGAAGGAAGAGCTCTGAAATTACCAAATCTTGTGGACATGGCAGCACAG
GTGGCTGCAGGAATGGCTTACATCGAGCGCATGAATTATATCCATAGAGATCTGCGATCAGCAAACATTC
TAGTGGGGAATGGACTCATATGCAAGATTGCTGACTTCGGATTGGCCCGATTGATAGAAGACAATGAGTA
CACAGCAAGACAAGGTGCAAAGTTCCCCATCAAGTGGACGGCCCCCGAGGCAGCCCTGTACGGGAGGTTC
ACAATCAAGTCTGACGTGTGGTCTTTTGGAATCTTACTCACAGAGCTGGTCACCAAAGGAAGAGTGCCAT
ACCCAGGCATGAACAACCGGGAGGTGCTGGAGCAGGTGGAGCGAGGCTACAGGATGCCCTGCCCGCAGGA
CTGCCCCATCTCTCTGCATGAGCTCATGATCCACTGCTGGAAAAAGGACCCTGAAGAACGCCCCACTTTT
GAGTACTTGCAGAGCTTCCTGGAAGACTACTTTACCGCGACAGAGCCCCAGTACCAACCTGGTGAAAACC
TGGCATCCAGCGGGGATCCACCGGTCGCCACCATGGTGTCTAAGGGCGAAGAGCTGATTAAGGAGAACAT
GCACATGAAGCTGTACATGGAGGGCACCGTGGACAACCATCACTTCAAGTGCACATCCGAGGGCGAAGGC
AAGCCCTACGAGGGCACCCAGACCATGAGAATCAAGGTGGTCGAGGGCGGCCCTCTCCCCTTCGCCTTCG
ACATCCTGGCTACTAGCTTCCTCTACGGCAGCAAGACCTTCATCAACCACACCCAGGGCATCCCCGACTT
CTTCAAGCAGTCCTTCCCTGAGGGCTTCACATGGGAGAGAGTCACCACATACGAAGACGGGGGCGTGCTG
ACCGCTACCCAGGACACCAGCCTCCAGGACGGCTGCCTCATCTACAACGTCAAGATCAGAGGGGTGAACT
TCACATCCAACGGCCCTGTGATGCAGAAGAAAACACTCGGCTGGGAGGCCTTCACCGAGACGCTGTACCC
CGCTGACGGCGGCCTGGAAGGCAGAAACGACATGGCCCTGAAGCTCGTGGGCGGGAGCCATCTGATCGCA
AACGCCAAGACCACATATAGATCCAAGAAACCCGCTAAGAACCTCAAGATGCCTGGCGTCTACTATGTGG
ACTACAGACTGGAAAGAATCAAGGAGGCCAACAACGAGACCTACGTCGAGCAGCACGAGGTGGCAGTGGC
CAGATACTGCGACCTCCCTAGCAAACTGGGGCACAAGCTTAATTAAGCGGCCGCGACTCTAGATCATAAT
CAGCC
