>Addgene plasmid #55297 | mTagBFP2-FYN-N-10 | addgene partial sequence | sequence record 121667 | mTagBFP-R 5'-gtgccctccatgtacagctt-3'
TTAGACACCATGGTGGCGACCGGTGGATCCCCGCTGGATGCCAGGTTTTCACCAGGTTGGTACTGGGGCT
CTGTCGCGGTAAAGTAGTCTTCCAGGAAGCTCTGCAAGTACTCAAAAGTGGGGCGTTCTTCAGGGTCCTT
TTTCCAGCAGTGGATCATGAGCTCATGCAGAGAGATGGGGCAGTCCTGCGGGCAGGGCATCCTGTAGCCT
CGCTCCACCTGCTCCAGCACCTCCCGGTTGTTCATGCCTGGGTATGGCACTCTTCCTTTGGTGACCAGCT
CTGTGAGTAAGATTCCAAAAGACCACACGTCAGACTTGATTGTGAACCTCCCGTACAGGGCTGCCTCGGG
GGCCGTCCACTTGATGGGGAACTTTGCACCTTGTCTTGCTGTGTACTCATTGTCTTCTATCAATCGGGCC
AATCCGAAGTCAGCAATCTTGCATATGAGTCCATTCCCCACTAGAATGTTTGCTGATCGCAGATCTCTAT
GGATATAATTCATGCGCTCGATGTAAGCCATTCCTGCAGCCACCTGTGCTGCCATGTCCACAAGATTTGG
TAATTTCAGAGCTCTTCCTTCTCCATCTTTTAAGAAATCCAGTAAACTTCCTTTGTTCATATACTCGGTG
ACGATGTAGATGGGCTCCTCAGACACCACTGCATAGAGCTGGACCAGCTTGTCGTGCTTCAGCTTCTTCA
TGATCTGCGCTTCCTCAAGGAATGATTCGGGGGACATTGTGCCTGGTTTAAGAGTCTTTATGGCTACTTT
TGTGTTTCCAT
