[The description below was written by a language model from this plasmid's Addgene catalogue record.]
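Description:
mTagBFP2-FYN-N-10 is a mammalian expression plasmid built on the mTagBFP2-N1 backbone (about 4.75 kb without the insert), an N1-style fusion vector in which a gene of interest is placed upstream of the fluorescent protein coding sequence. It is maintained as a high-copy plasmid in E. coli under kanamycin selection. It also carries a neomycin resistance marker, so transfected mammalian cells can be selected with G418, for example to derive stable lines. No feature table is provided, so the origin of replication and the exact layout of the marker cassette are not recorded, although the use of an SV40 polyA reverse sequencing primer suggests an SV40 polyadenylation signal downstream of the fusion.

The payload is human FYN, a Src-family non-receptor tyrosine kinase (also known as p59-FYN), expressed from the strong constitutive CMV promoter. mTagBFP2 is fused to the C-terminus of FYN. The "N-10" in the name probably denotes the N1-type orientation and a 10-residue linker between the two proteins, but the record does not confirm this. Placing the tag at the C-terminus leaves the N-terminus of FYN free, which is the region generally responsible for lipid modification and membrane association in Src-family kinases. mTagBFP2 is an enhanced monomeric blue fluorescent protein with improved chromophore chemical stability, with excitation at 399 nm and emission at 456 nm.

The construct is intended as a localization marker for live- or fixed-cell fluorescence imaging, labelling a membrane-associated kinase in the blue channel. This makes it suitable for multicolour experiments alongside green, yellow or red fluorescent fusions.
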