Addgene plasmid #55297: mTagBFP2-FYN-N-10
Purpose: Localization: Membrane Associated Kinase, Excitation: 399, Emission: 456
Depositing lab: Michael Davidson. Depositing organization: Florida State University, Tallahassee. Publication: An enhanced monomeric blue fluorescent protein with the high chemical stability of the chromophore. Subach OM, Cranfill PJ, Davidson MW, Verkhusha VV. PLoS One. 2011;6(12):e28674. Epub 2011 Dec 8. 10.1371/journal.pone.0028674 PubMed 22174863.
Backbone
  Vector backbone: mTagBFP2-N1
  Backbone size w/o insert (bp): 4750
  Vector type: Mammalian Expression
  Selectable markers: Neomycin (select with G418)
Growth in bacteria
  Bacterial resistance: Kanamycin, 50 μg/mL
  Growth temperature: 37°C
  Growth strain: DH5alpha
  Copy number: High Copy
Gene/Insert
  Gene/Insert name: FYN (alt name: NM_153048.1)
  Species: H. sapiens (human)
  Entrez Gene: FYN (a.k.a. SLK, SYN, p59-FYN)
  Promoter: CMV
  Tag / fusion protein: mTagBFP2 (C terminal on backbone)
  Cloning method: Unknown
  Sequencing primers: 5′ CMV-F; 3′ SV40pA-R
Terms and licenses: Academic/Nonprofit Terms; Industry Terms
Depositor comments: . Excitation = 399; Emission = 456
How to cite: mTagBFP2-FYN-N-10 was a gift from Michael Davidson (Addgene plasmid # 55297 ; http://n2t.net/addgene:55297 ; RRID:Addgene_55297)
